>Addgene plasmid #15821 | pcDNA3-DN-hCUL4A-FLAG | addgene partial sequence | sequence record 22274 | 15821 with BGHrev
TATAGAATAGGGCCCTCTAGATGCATGCTCGACTACTTGTCATCGTCATCCTTGTAGTCGAACAGGATCA
TGATCTTGTCCAACGTCCGCTCCAGCTCCTCGTCTGTGGCTTCTTTGTTGCCTGCTCTTAACTTTGAATC
CACATGCTTTGCGATCAGTTCTGCAGGCTTGTTGGGTCTCTTGTTGATGAACGTCTCAAAGGACTCCTTC
ATCAGGTTGACGAACCGCTCATTCTTCTGGAAGCAGACCTCGATCACGTGGTCCACCTTGTCCTTGAAGT
CCAACAGGTCTTGGACCATGTCTTTATCTTTCTCAGGATTGATTACGATCGCTGTTCCAAAAGTCTTGAT
GTACTCGCTCCAGTGCTGCAGCAGCGCCTGCTGCCCGCCCCTCACCCGGCTGAACAGCTGGTACATCTGT
GCGAGGTCCGGCACTCTGTTCTCATCCAGTAAGTGGTCGAGCCCTTTCTGCAGAATTGCTGTTAAATGTT
CTCCTAATAGCTGTTTCTCCACACAAGCAATCAGTGGTTTCTGTGTGCTGTGGTCCAAGTAAGTGATTAC
TCTGTCTCCCTCTTCCTCTAAGCGTTTACTTACATGGTTAAGATATTCTGGGACCTCTCTTTCCTGCATT
AACCTTTGGCCTTCGGCAGCATATAAGCAATTAGTCTCTTCCAAAAATTTCAGTTTCAATGAATCTTTAT
ACACCT
