[The description below was written by a language model from this plasmid's Addgene catalogue record.]
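Description:
pcDNA3-DN-hCUL4A-FLAG is a mammalian expression plasmid built on the Invitrogen pcDNA3.1(+) backbone (about 5.4 kb without insert). It is propagated in E. coli as a high-copy plasmid under ampicillin selection, and it carries a neomycin resistance marker so that transfected mammalian cells can be selected with G418. No feature table is provided, so the promoter is not explicitly annotated. However, the listed sequencing primers (CMV forward and BGH reverse) fit the standard pcDNA3.1 arrangement, in which the insert sits between the CMV immediate-early promoter and the bovine growth hormone polyadenylation signal.

The roughly 1.3 kb insert, cloned between BamHI and XbaI sites that both remain intact, encodes a C-terminally truncated form of human Cullin 4A (CUL4A) comprising amino acids 1–440, with a FLAG epitope fused to its C terminus. The record designates this truncation as a dominant negative. Cullins are scaffold subunits of cullin-RING ubiquitin ligases: in general, the N-terminal region binds the substrate-adaptor components, while the C-terminal region recruits the RING protein needed for ubiquitin transfer. An N-terminal fragment of this kind is therefore expected to sequester adaptors and their substrates without supporting ubiquitination, interfering with the endogenous CUL4A ligase.

The FLAG tag allows detection and immunoprecipitation of the truncated protein. The associated publication concerns identifying substrates of F-box proteins, which suggests the construct is used to block a specific cullin pathway in cultured mammalian cells and so test which ligase controls the stability of a candidate substrate.
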