Addgene plasmid #15821: pcDNA3-DN-hCUL4A-FLAG
Depositing lab: Wade Harper. Depositing organization: Harvard Medical School. Publication: Identification of substrates for F-box proteins. Jin J, Ang XL, Shirogane T, Wade Harper J. Methods Enzymol. 2005;399:287-309. doi: 10.1016/S0076-6879(05)99020-4. PubMed 16338364.
Backbone
  Vector backbone: pcDNA3.1(+)
  Backbone manufacturer: Invitrogen
  Backbone size w/o insert (bp): 5400
  Vector type: Mammalian Expression
  Selectable markers: Neomycin (select with G418)
Growth in bacteria
  Bacterial resistance: Ampicillin, 100 μg/mL
  Growth temperature: 37°C
  Growth strain: DH5alpha
  Copy number: High Copy
Gene/Insert
  Gene/Insert name: Cullin4A (alt names: Cullin 4A; Cul4A)
  Species: H. sapiens (human)
  Insert size (bp): 1300
  Mutation: Dominant negative: N440
  Entrez Gene: CUL4A
  Tag / fusion protein: Flag (C terminal on insert)
  Cloning method: Restriction Enzyme; 5′ cloning site BamHI (not destroyed); 3′ cloning site XbaI (not destroyed)
  Sequencing primers: 5′ CMV-F; 3′ BGH-rev
Terms and licenses: Academic/Nonprofit Terms; Industry Terms: Not Available to Industry
Depositor comments: C-terminal truncation of hCul4A: amino acids 1-440.
How to cite: pcDNA3-DN-hCUL4A-FLAG was a gift from Wade Harper (Addgene plasmid # 15821 ; http://n2t.net/addgene:15821 ; RRID:Addgene_15821)
