LOCUS       Exported 6736 bp ds-DNA circular SYN 12-MAY-2021
DEFINITION  synthetic circular DNA
ACCESSION   .
VERSION     .
KEYWORDS    pcDNA3-DN-hCUL4A-FLAG
SOURCE      synthetic DNA construct
  ORGANISM  synthetic DNA construct
REFERENCE   1 (bases 1 to 6736)
  AUTHORS   Jin J, Ang XL, Shirogane T, Wade Harper J
  TITLE     Identification of substrates for F-box proteins.
  JOURNAL   Methods Enzymol. 2005 . 399():287-309.
  PUBMED    16338364
REFERENCE   2 (bases 1 to 6736)
  AUTHORS   .
  TITLE     Direct Submission
  JOURNAL   Exported May 12, 2021 from SnapGene Server 1.1.58
            http://www.snapgene.com
FEATURES             Location/Qualifiers
     source          1..6736
                     /organism="synthetic DNA construct"
                     /mol_type="other DNA"
     primer_bind     complement(18..37)
                     /label=pRS-marker
                     /note="pRS vectors, use to sequence yeast selectable
                     marker"
     enhancer        209..588
                     /label=CMV enhancer
                     /note="human cytomegalovirus immediate early enhancer"
     promoter        589..792
                     /label=CMV promoter
                     /note="human cytomegalovirus (CMV) immediate early
                     promoter"
     primer_bind     743..763
                     /label=CMV-F
                     /note="Human CMV immediate early promoter, forward primer"
     primer_bind     837..856
                     /label=T7
                     /note="T7 promoter, forward primer"
     promoter        837..855
                     /label=T7 promoter
                     /note="promoter for bacteriophage T7 RNA polymerase"
     CDS             2210..2233
                     /codon_start=1
                     /product="FLAG(R) epitope tag, followed by an enterokinase
                     cleavage site"
                     /label=FLAG
                     /translation="DYKDDDDK"
     promoter        complement(2263..2281)
                     /label=SP6 promoter
                     /note="promoter for bacteriophage SP6 RNA polymerase"
     primer_bind     complement(2264..2281)
                     /label=SP6
                     /note="SP6 promoter, forward primer"
     primer_bind     complement(2301..2318)
                     /label=BGH-rev
                     /note="Bovine growth hormone terminator, reverse primer.
                     Also called BGH reverse"
     polyA_signal    2307..2531
                     /label=bGH poly(A) signal
                     /note="bovine growth hormone polyadenylation signal"
     rep_origin      2577..3005
                     /direction=RIGHT
                     /label=f1 ori
                     /note="f1 bacteriophage origin of replication; arrow
                     indicates direction of (+) strand synthesis"
     primer_bind     complement(2664..2683)
                     /label=F1ori-R
                     /note="F1 origin, reverse primer"
     primer_bind     2874..2895
                     /label=F1ori-F
                     /note="F1 origin, forward primer"
     primer_bind     complement(3014..3034)
                     /label=pBABE 3'
                     /note="SV40 enhancer, reverse primer for pBABE vectors"
     promoter        3019..3348
                     /label=SV40 promoter
                     /note="SV40 enhancer and early promoter"
     rep_origin      3199..3334
                     /label=SV40 ori
                     /note="SV40 origin of replication"
     primer_bind     3261..3280
                     /label=SV40pro-F
                     /note="SV40 promoter/origin, forward primer"
     CDS             3415..4209
                     /codon_start=1
                     /gene="aph(3')-II (or nptII)"
                     /product="aminoglycoside phosphotransferase from Tn5"
                     /label=NeoR/KanR
                     /note="confers resistance to neomycin, kanamycin, and G418
                     (Geneticin(R))"
                     /translation="MIEQDGLHAGSPAAWVERLFGYDWAQQTIGCSDAAVFRLSAQGRP
                     VLFVKTDLSGALNELQDEAARLSWLATTGVPCAAVLDVVTEAGRDWLLLGEVPGQDLLS
                     SHLAPAEKVSIMADAMRRLHTLDPATCPFDHQAKHRIERARTRMEAGLVDQDDLDEEHQ
                     GLAPAELFARLKARMPDGEDLVVTHGDACLPNIMVENGRFSGFIDCGRLGVADRYQDIA
                     LATRDIAEELGGEWADRFLVLYGIAAPDSQRIAFYRLLDEFF"
     primer_bind     complement(3469..3488)
                     /label=Neo-R
                     /note="Neomycin resistance gene, reverse primer"
     primer_bind     4079..4098
                     /label=Neo-F
                     /note="Neomycin resistance gene, forward primer"
     polyA_signal    4383..4504
                     /label=SV40 poly(A) signal
                     /note="SV40 polyadenylation signal"
     primer_bind     complement(4420..4439)
                     /label=SV40pA-R
                     /note="SV40 polyA, reverse primer"
     primer_bind     4474..4493
                     /label=EBV-rev
                     /note="SV40 polyA terminator, reverse primer"
     primer_bind     complement(4553..4569)
                     /label=M13 rev
                     /note="common sequencing primer, one of multiple similar
                     variants"
     primer_bind     complement(4553..4569)
                     /label=M13 Reverse
                     /note="In lacZ gene. Also called M13-rev"
     primer_bind     complement(4566..4588)
                     /label=M13/pUC Reverse
                     /note="In lacZ gene"
     protein_bind    4577..4593
                     /label=lac operator
                     /bound_moiety="lac repressor encoded by lacI"
                     /note="The lac repressor binds to the lac operator to
                     inhibit transcription in E. coli. This inhibition can be
                     relieved by adding lactose or
                     isopropyl-beta-D-thiogalactopyranoside (IPTG)."
     promoter        complement(4601..4631)
                     /label=lac promoter
                     /note="promoter for the E. coli lac operon"
     protein_bind    4646..4667
                     /label=CAP binding site
                     /bound_moiety="E. coli catabolite activator protein"
                     /note="CAP binding activates transcription in the presence
                     of cAMP."
     primer_bind     complement(4784..4801)
                     /label=L4440
                     /note="L4440 vector, forward primer"
     rep_origin      complement(4955..5543)
                     /direction=LEFT
                     /label=ori
                     /note="high-copy-number ColE1/pMB1/pBR322/pUC origin of
                     replication"
     primer_bind     complement(5035..5054)
                     /label=pBR322ori-F
                     /note="pBR322 origin, forward primer"
     CDS             complement(5714..6574)
                     /codon_start=1
                     /gene="bla"
                     /product="beta-lactamase"
                     /label=AmpR
                     /note="confers resistance to ampicillin, carbenicillin, and
                     related antibiotics"
                     /translation="MSIQHFRVALIPFFAAFCLPVFAHPETLVKVKDAEDQLGARVGYI
                     ELDLNSGKILESFRPEERFPMMSTFKVLLCGAVLSRIDAGQEQLGRRIHYSQNDLVEYS
                     PVTEKHLTDGMTVRELCSAAITMSDNTAANLLLTTIGGPKELTAFLHNMGDHVTRLDRW
                     EPELNEAIPNDERDTTMPVAMATTLRKLLTGELLTLASRQQLIDWMEADKVAGPLLRSA
                     LPAGWFIADKSGAGERGSRGIIAALGPDGKPSRIVVIYTTGSQATMDERNRQIAEIGAS
                     LIKHW"
     primer_bind     6337..6356
                     /label=Amp-R
                     /note="Ampicillin resistance gene, reverse primer"
     promoter        complement(6575..6679)
                     /gene="bla"
                     /label=AmpR promoter
ORIGIN
        1 ctatggtgca ctctcagtac aatctgctct gatgccgcat agttaagcca gtatctgctc
       61 cctgcttgtg tgttggaggt cgctgagtag tgcgcgagca aaatttaagc tacaacaagg
      121 caaggcttga ccgacaattg catgaagaat ctgcttaggg ttaggcgttt tgcgctgctt
      181 cgcgatgtac gggccagata tacgcgttga cattgattat tgactagtta ttaatagtaa
      241 tcaattacgg ggtcattagt tcatagccca tatatggagt tccgcgttac ataacttacg
      301 gtaaatggcc cgcctggctg accgcccaac gacccccgcc cattgacgtc aataatgacg
      361 tatgttccca tagtaacgcc aatagggact ttccattgac gtcaatgggt ggagtattta
      421 cggtaaactg cccacttggc agtacatcaa gtgtatcata tgccaagtac gccccctatt
      481 gacgtcaatg acggtaaatg gcccgcctgg cattatgccc agtacatgac cttatgggac
      541 tttcctactt ggcagtacat ctacgtatta gtcatcgcta ttaccatggt gatgcggttt
      601 tggcagtaca tcaatgggcg tggatagcgg tttgactcac ggggatttcc aagtctccac
      661 cccattgacg tcaatgggag tttgttttgg caccaaaatc aacgggactt tccaaaatgt
      721 cgtaacaact ccgccccatt gacgcaaatg ggcggtaggc gtgtacggtg ggaggtctat
      781 ataagcagag ctctctggct aactagagaa cccactgctt actggcttat cgaaattaat
      841 acgactcact atagggagac ccaagcttgg taccgagctc ggatccacca tggcggacga
      901 ggccccgcgg aagggcagct tctcggcgct cgtgggccgc accaacggcc tcaccaagcc
      961 cgcggccctg gccgccgcgc ccgccaagcc ggggggcgcg ggcggctcca agaagctggt
     1021 catcaagaac ttccgagaca gacctcggct gcccgacaac tacacgcagg acacgtggcg
     1081 gaagctgcac gaggcggtgc gggccgtgca gagcagcacc tccatcaggt acaacctcga
     1141 ggagctctac caggctgtgg aaaatctctg ttctcacaaa gtctccccaa tgctctacaa
     1201 gcaactgcgt caggcctgtg aagaccacgt ccaggcacag atccttccgt ttagagaaga
     1261 ctcactagat agtgttttat ttttaaagaa gattaacacg tgctggcagg accactgcag
     1321 acaaatgatc atgatcagaa gcatcttcct gttcttggac cgcacctatg tgctgcagaa
     1381 ctccacgctg ccctccatct gggatatggg attagaactg tttagaaccc atattattag
     1441 tgataaaatg gttcagagta aaaccattga tggaatccta ctgctgatcg agcgcgagag
     1501 gagcggcgag gccgtggacc ggagcctgtt gcggagcctc ctgggcatgc tgtctgacct
     1561 gcaggtgtat aaagattcat ttgaactgaa atttttggaa gagactaatt gcttatatgc
     1621 tgccgaaggc caaaggttaa tgcaggaaag agaggtccca gaatatctta accatgtaag
     1681 taaacgctta gaggaagagg gagacagagt aatcacttac ttggaccaca gcacacagaa
     1741 accactgatt gcttgtgtgg agaaacagct attaggagaa catttaacag caattctgca
     1801 gaaagggctc gaccacttac tggatgagaa cagagtgccg gacctcgcac agatgtacca
     1861 gctgttcagc cgggtgaggg gcgggcagca ggcgctgctg cagcactgga gcgagtacat
     1921 caagactttt ggaacagcga tcgtaatcaa tcctgagaaa gataaagaca tggtccaaga
     1981 cctgttggac ttcaaggaca aggtggacca cgtgatcgag gtctgcttcc agaagaatga
     2041 gcggttcgtc aacctgatga aggagtcctt tgagacgttc atcaacaaga gacccaacaa
     2101 gcctgcagaa ctgatcgcaa agcatgtgga ttcaaagtta agagcaggca acaaagaagc
     2161 cacagacgag gagctggagc ggacgttgga caagatcatg atcctgttcg actacaagga
     2221 tgacgatgac aagtagtcga gcatgcatct agagggccct attctatagt gtcacctaaa
     2281 tgctagagct cgctgatcag cctcgactgt gccttctagt tgccagccat ctgttgtttg
     2341 cccctccccc gtgccttcct tgaccctgga aggtgccact cccactgtcc tttcctaata
     2401 aaatgaggaa attgcatcgc attgtctgag taggtgtcat tctattctgg ggggtggggt
     2461 ggggcaggac agcaaggggg aggattggga agacaatagc aggcatgctg gggatgcggt
     2521 gggctctatg gcttctgagg cggaaagaac cagctggggc tctagggggt atccccnnnn
     2581 nnnnnnnnnn nnnnnnnnnn nnnnnnnnnn nnnnnnnnnn nnnnnnnnnn nnnnnnnnnn
     2641 nnnnnnnnnn nnnnnnnnnn nnnnnnnnnn nnnnnnnnnn nnnnnnnnnn nnnnnnnnnn
     2701 cnnnnnnnnn nnnnnnnnnn nnnnnnnnnn nnnnnnnnnn nnnnnnnnnn nnnnnnnnnn
     2761 nnnnnnnnnn nnnnnnnnnn nnnnnnnnnn nnannnnnnn nnnnnnnnnn nnnnnnnnnn
     2821 nnnnnnnnnn nnnnnnnnnn nncctttgac gttggagtcc acgttcttta atagtggact
     2881 cttgttccaa actggaacaa cactcaaccc tatctcggtc tattcttttg atttataagg
     2941 gattttgccg atttcggcct attggttaaa aaatgagctg atttaacaaa aatttaacgc
     3001 gaattaattc tgtggaatgt gtgtcagtta gggtgtggaa agtccccagg ctccccagca
     3061 ggcagaagta tgcaaagcat gcatctcaat tagtcagcaa ccaggtgtgg aaagtcccca
     3121 ggctccccag caggcagaag tatgcaaagc atgcatctca attagtcagc aaccatagtc
     3181 ccgcccctaa ctccgcccat cccgccccta actccgccca gttccgccca ttctccgccc
     3241 catggctgac taattttttt tatttatgca gaggccgagg ccgcctctgc ctctgagcta
     3301 ttccagaagt agtgaggagg cttttttgga ggcctaggct tttgcaaaaa gctcccggga
     3361 gcttgtatat ccattttcgg atctgatcaa gagacaggat gaggatcgtt tcgcatgatt
     3421 gaacaagatg gattgcacgc aggttctccg gccgcttggg tggagaggct attcggctat
     3481 gactgggcac aacagacaat cggctgctct gatgccgccg tgttccggct gtcagcgcag
     3541 gggcgcccgg ttctttttgt caagaccgac ctgtccggtg ccctgaatga actgcaggac
     3601 gaggcagcgc ggctatcgtg gctggccacg acgggcgttc cttgcgcagc tgtgctcgac
     3661 gttgtcactg aagcgggaag ggactggctg ctattgggcg aagtgccggg gcaggatctc
     3721 ctgtcatctc accttgctcc tgccgagaaa gtatccatca tggctgatgc aatgcggcgg
     3781 ctgcatacgc ttgatccggc tacctgccca ttcgaccacc aagcgaaaca tcgcatcgag
     3841 cgagcacgta ctcggatgga agccggtctt gtcgatcagg atgatctgga cgaagagcat
     3901 caggggctcg cgccagccga actgttcgcc aggctcaagg cgcgcatgcc cgacggcgag
     3961 gatctcgtcg tgacccatgg cgatgcctgc ttgccgaata tcatggtgga aaatggccgc
     4021 ttttctggat tcatcgactg tggccggctg ggtgtggcgg accgctatca ggacatagcg
     4081 ttggctaccc gtgatattgc tgaagagctt ggcggcgaat gggctgaccg cttcctcgtg
     4141 ctttacggta tcgccgctcc cgattcgcag cgcatcgcct tctatcgcct tcttgacgag
     4201 ttcttctgag cgggactctg gggttcgaaa tgaccgacca agcgacgccc aacctgccat
     4261 cacgagattt cgattccacc gccgccttct atgaaaggtt gggcttcgga atcgttttcc
     4321 gggacgccgg ctggatgatc ctccagcgcg gggatctcat gctggagttc ttcgcccacc
     4381 ccaacttgtt tattgcagct tataatggtt acaaataaag caatagcatc acaaatttca
     4441 caaataaagc atttttttca ctgcattcta gttgtggttt gtccaaactc atcaatgtat
     4501 cttatcatgt ctgtataccg tcgacctcta gctagagctt ggcgtaatca tggtcatagc
     4561 tgtttcctgt gtgaaattgt tatccgctca caattccaca caacatacga gccggaagca
     4621 taaagtgtaa agcctggggt gcctaatgag tgagctaact cacattaatt gcgttgcgct
     4681 cactgcccgc tttccagtcg ggaaacctgt cgtgccagct gcattaatga atcggccaac
     4741 gcgcggggag aggcggtttg cgtattgggc gctcttccgc ttcctcgctc actgactcgc
     4801 tgcgctcggt cgttcggctg cggcgagcgg tatcagctca ctcaaaggcg gtaatacggt
     4861 tatccacaga atcaggggat aacgcaggaa agaacatgtg agcaaaaggc cagcaaaagg
     4921 ccaggaaccg taaaaaggcc gcgttgctgg cgtttttcca taggctccgc ccccctgacg
     4981 agcatcacaa aaatcgacgc tcaagtcaga ggtggcgaaa cccgacagga ctataaagat
     5041 accaggcgtt tccccctgga agctccctcg tgcgctctcc tgttccgacc ctgccgctta
     5101 ccggatacct gtccgccttt ctcccttcgg gaagcgtggc gctttctcat agctcacgct
     5161 gtaggtatct cagttcggtg taggtcgttc gctccaagct gggctgtgtg cacgaacccc
     5221 ccgttcagcc cgaccgctgc gccttatccg gtaactatcg tcttgagtcc aacccggtaa
     5281 gacacgactt atcgccactg gcagcagcca ctggtaacag gattagcaga gcgaggtatg
     5341 taggcggtgc tacagagttc ttgaagtggt ggcctaacta cggctacact agaagaacag
     5401 tatttggtat ctgcgctctg ctgaagccag ttaccttcgg aaaaagagtt ggtagctctt
     5461 gatccggcaa acaaaccacc gctggtagcg gtggtttttt tgtttgcaag cagcagatta
     5521 cgcgcagaaa aaaaggatct caagaagatc ctttgatctt ttctacgggg tctgacgctc
     5581 agtggaacga aaactcacgt taagggattt tggtcatgag attatcaaaa aggatcttca
     5641 cctagatcct tttaaattaa aaatgaagtt ttaaatcaat ctaaagtata tatgagtaaa
     5701 cttggtctga cagttaccaa tgcttaatca gtgaggcacc tatctcagcg atctgtctat
     5761 ttcgttcatc catagttgcc tgactccccg tcgtgtagat aactacgata cgggagggct
     5821 taccatctgg ccccagtgct gcaatgatac cgcgagaccc acgctcaccg gctccagatt
     5881 tatcagcaat aaaccagcca gccggaaggg ccgagcgcag aagtggtcct gcaactttat
     5941 ccgcctccat ccagtctatt aattgttgcc gggaagctag agtaagtagt tcgccagtta
     6001 atagtttgcg caacgttgtt gccattgcta caggcatcgt ggtgtcacgc tcgtcgtttg
     6061 gtatggcttc attcagctcc ggttcccaac gatcaaggcg agttacatga tcccccatgt
     6121 tgtgcaaaaa agcggttagc tccttcggtc ctccgatcgt tgtcagaagt aagttggccg
     6181 cagtgttatc actcatggtt atggcagcac tgcataattc tcttactgtc atgccatccg
     6241 taagatgctt ttctgtgact ggtgagtact caaccaagtc attctgagaa tagtgtatgc
     6301 ggcgaccgag ttgctcttgc ccggcgtcaa tacgggataa taccgcgcca catagcagaa
     6361 ctttaaaagt gctcatcatt ggaaaacgtt cttcggggcg aaaactctca aggatcttac
     6421 cgctgttgag atccagttcg atgtaaccca ctcgtgcacc caactgatct tcagcatctt
     6481 ttactttcac cagcgtttct gggtgagcaa aaacaggaag gcaaaatgcc gcaaaaaagg
     6541 gaataagggc gacacggaaa tgttgaatac tcatactctt cctttttcaa tattattgaa
     6601 gcatttatca gggttattgt ctcatgagcg gatacatatt tgaatgtatt tagaaaaata
     6661 aacaaatagg ggttccgcgc acatttcccc gaaaagtgcc acctgacgtc gacggatcgg
     6721 gagatctccc gatccc
//
